>Addgene plasmid #218138 | pSD080A | addgene full sequence | sequence record 430311 | Addgene NGS Result
CGAACGACCGAGCGCAGCGAGTCAGTGAGCGAGGAAGCGGAAGAGCGCCCAATACGCAAACCGCCTCTCC
CCGCGCGTTGGCCGATTCATTAATGCAGCTGGCACGACAGGTTTCCCGACTGGAAAGCGGGCAGTGAGCG
CAACGCAATTAATGTGAGTTAGCTCACTCATTAGGCACCCCAGGCTTTACACTTTATGCTTCCGGCTCGT
ATGTTGTGTGGAATTGTGAGCGGATAACAATTTCACACAGGAAACAGCTATGACCATGATTACGCCAAGC
GCGCAATTAACCCTCACTAAAGGGAACAAAAGCTGGAGCTGCAAGCTTAATGTAGTCTTATGCAATACTC
TTGTAGTCTTGCAACATGGTAACGATGAGTTAGCAACATGCCTTACAAGGAGAGAAAAAGCACCGTGCAT
GCCGATTGGTGGAAGTAAGGTGGTACGATCGTGCCTTATTAGGAAGGCAACAGACGGGTCTGACATGGAT
TGGACGAACCACTGAATTGCCGCATTGCAGAGATATTGTATTTAAGTGCCTAGCTCGATACATAAACGGG
TCTCTCTGGTTAGACCAGATCTGAGCCTGGGAGCTCTCTGGCTAACTAGGGAACCCACTGCTTAAGCCTC
AATAAAGCTTGCCTTGAGTGCTTCAAGTAGTGTGTGCCCGTCTGTTGTGTGACTCTGGTAACTAGAGATC
CCTCAGACCCTTTTAGTCAGTGTGGAAAATCTCTAGCAGTGGCGCCCGAACAGGGACTTGAAAGCGAAAG
GGAAACCAGAGGAGCTCTCTCGACGCAGGACTCGGCTTGCTGAAGCGCGCACGGCAAGAGGCGAGGGGCG
GCGACTGGTGAGTACGCCAAAAATTTTGACTAGCGGAGGCTAGAAGGAGAGAGATGGGTGCGAGAGCGTC
AGTATTAAGCGGGGGAGAATTAGATCGCGATGGGAAAAAATTCGGTTAAGGCCAGGGGGAAAGAAAAAAT
ATAAATTAAAACATATAGTATGGGCAAGCAGGGAGCTAGAACGATTCGCAGTTAATCCTGGCCTGTTAGA
AACATCAGAAGGCTGTAGACAAATACTGGGACAGCTACAACCATCCCTTCAGACAGGATCAGAAGAACTT
AGATCATTATATAATACAGTAGCAACCCTCTATTGTGTGCATCAAAGGATAGAGATAAAAGACACCAAGG
AAGCTTTAGACAAGATAGAGGAAGAGCAAAACAAAAGTAAGACCACCGCACAGCAAGCGGCCGCTGATCT
TCAGACCTGGAGGAGGAGATATGAGGGACAATTGGAGAAGTGAATTATATAAATATAAAGTAGTAAAAAT
TGAACCATTAGGAGTAGCACCCACCAAGGCAAAGAGAAGAGTGGTGCAGAGAGAAAAAAGAGCAGTGGGA
ATAGGAGCTTTGTTCCTTGGGTTCTTGGGAGCAGCAGGAAGCACTATGGGCGCAGCGTCAATGACGCTGA
CGGTACAGGCCAGACAATTATTGTCTGGTATAGTGCAGCAGCAGAACAATTTGCTGAGGGCTATTGAGGC
GCAACAGCATCTGTTGCAACTCACAGTCTGGGGCATCAAGCAGCTCCAGGCAAGAATCCTGGCTGTGGAA
AGATACCTAAAGGATCAACAGCTCCTGGGGATTTGGGGTTGCTCTGGAAAACTCATTTGCACCACTGCTG
TGCCTTGGAATGCTAGTTGGAGTAATAAATCTCTGGAACAGATTTGGAATCACACGACCTGGATGGAGTG
GGACAGAGAAATTAACAATTACACAAGCTTAATACACTCCTTAATTGAAGAATCGCAAAACCAGCAAGAA
AAGAATGAACAAGAATTATTGGAATTAGATAAATGGGCAAGTTTGTGGAATTGGTTTAACATAACAAATT
GGCTGTGGTATATAAAATTATTCATAATGATAGTAGGAGGCTTGGTAGGTTTAAGAATAGTTTTTGCTGT
ACTTTCTATAGTGAATAGAGTTAGGCAGGGATATTCACCATTATCGTTTCAGACCCACCTCCCAACCCCG
AGGGGACCCTTGCGCCTTTTCCAAGGCAGCCCTGGGTTTGCGCAGGGACGCGGCTGCTCTGGGCGTGGTT
CCGGGAAACGCAGCGGCGCCGACCCTGGGTCTCGCACATTCTTCACGTCCGTTCGCAGCGTCACCCGGAT
CTTCGCCGCTACCCTTGTGGGCCCCCCGGCGACGCTTCCTGCTCCGCCCCTAAGTCGGGAAGGTTCCTTG
CGGTTCGCGGCGTGCCGGACGTGACAAACGGAAGCCGCACGACTCACTAGTACCCTCGCAGACGGACAGC
GCCAGGGAGCAATGGCAGCGCGCCGACCGCGATGGGCTGTGGCCAATAGCGGCTGCTCAGCAGGGCGCGC
CGAGAGCAGCGGCCGGGAAGGGGCGGTGCGGGAGGCGGGGTGTGGGGCGGTAGTGTGGGCCCTGTTCCTG
CCCGCGCGGTGTTCCGCATTCTGCAAGCCTCCGGAGCGCACGTCGGCAGTCGGCTCCCTCGTTGACCGAA
TCACCGACCTCTCTCCCCAGGGATCGATACCGTCGACTCCGGAATAGCCACCATGTCCGGACTCCTGCTC
TTTTGCCCCATCTGCGGATTCACCTGTAGGCAGAAAGGGAATCTCCTTCGGCACATCAACTTGCATACAG
GTGAGAAATTGTTCAAGTATCATCTGTACGGCGGCGGCGGCTCCGGCGGCGGCGGCTCCGTGAGCAAGGG
CGAGGAGCTGTTCACCGGGGTGGTGCCCATCCTGGTCGAGCTGGACGGCGACGTAAACGGCCACAAGTTC
AGCGTGTCCGGCGAGGGCGAGGGCGATGCCACCTACGGCAAGCTGACCCTGAAGTTCATCTGCACCACCG
GCAAGCTGCCCGTGCCCTGGCCCACCCTCGTGACCACCCTGACCTACGGCGTGCAGTGCTTCAGCCGCTA
CCCCGACCACATGAAGCAGCACGACTTCTTCAAGTCCGCCATGCCCGAAGGCTACGTCCAGGAGCGCACC
ATCTTCTTCAAGGACGACGGCAACTACAAGACCCGCGCCGAGGTGAAGTTCGAGGGCGACACCCTGGTGA
ACCGCATCGAGCTGAAGGGCATCGACTTCAAGGAGGACGGCAACATCCTGGGGCACAAGCTGGAGTACAA
CTACAACAGCCACAACGTCTATATCATGGCCGACAAGCAGAAGAACGGCATCAAGGTGAACTTCAAGATC
CGCCACAACATCGAGGACGGCAGCGTGCAGCTCGCCGACCACTACCAGCAGAACACCCCCATCGGCGACG
GCCCCGTGCTGCTGCCCGACAACCACTACCTGAGCACCCAGTCCGCCCTGAGCAAAGACCCCAACGAGAA
GCGCGATCACATGGTCCTGCTGGAGTTCGTGACCGCCGCCGGGATCACTCTCGGCATGGACGAGCTGTAC
AAGTAAATGCATGAGTAACTGAGGATCCGCCCCTCTCCCTCCCCCCCCCCTAACGTTACTGGCCGAAGCC
GCTTGGAATAAGGCCGGTGTGCGTTTGTCTATATGTTATTTTCCACCATATTGCCGTCTTTTGGCAATGT
GAGGGCCCGGAAACCTGGCCCTGTCTTCTTGACGAGCATTCCTAGGGGTCTTTCCCCTCTCGCCAAAGGA
ATGCAAGGTCTGTTGAATGTCGTGAAGGAAGCAGTTCCTCTGGAAGCTTCTTGAAGACAAACAACGTCTG
TAGCGACCCTTTGCAGGCAGCGGAACCCCCCACCTGGCGACAGGTGCCTCTGCGGCCAAAAGCCACGTGT
ATAAGATACACCTGCAAAGGCGGCACAACCCCAGTGCCACGTTGTGAGTTGGATAGTTGTGGAAAGAGTC
AAATGGCTCTCCTCAAGCGTATTCAACAAGGGGCTGAAGGATGCCCAGAAGGTACCCCATTGTATGGGAT
CTGATCTGGGGCCTCGGTACACATGCTTTACATGTGTTTAGTCGAGGTTAAAAAAACGTCTAGGCCCCCC
GAACCACGGGGACGTGGTTTTCCTTTGAAAAACACGATGATAATATGGCCACAACCCTGGAATTCGCCAC
CATGGTGAGCAAGGGCGAGGAGGATAACATGGCCATCATCAAGGAGTTCATGCGCTTCAAGGTGCACATG
GAGGGCTCCGTGAACGGCCACGAGTTCGAGATCGAGGGCGAGGGCGAGGGCCGCCCCTACGAGGGCACCC
AGACCGCCAAGCTGAAGGTGACCAAGGGTGGCCCCCTGCCCTTCGCCTGGGACATCCTGTCCCCTCAGTT
CATGTACGGCTCCAAGGCCTACGTGAAGCACCCCGCCGACATCCCCGACTACTTGAAGCTGTCCTTCCCC
GAGGGCTTCAAGTGGGAGCGCGTGATGAACTTCGAGGACGGCGGCGTGGTGACCGTGACCCAGGACTCCT
CCCTGCAGGACGGCGAGTTCATCTACAAGGTGAAGCTGCGCGGCACCAACTTCCCCTCCGACGGCCCCGT
AATGCAGAAGAAGACCATGGGCTGGGAGGCCTCCTCCGAGCGGATGTACCCCGAGGACGGCGCCCTGAAG
GGCGAGATCAAGCAGAGGCTGAAGCTGAAGGACGGCGGCCACTACGACGCTGAGGTCAAGACCACCTACA
AGGCCAAGAAGCCCGTGCAGCTGCCCGGCGCCTACAACGTCAACATCAAGTTGGACATCACCTCCCACAA
CGAGGACTACACCATCGTGGAACAGTACGAACGCGCCGAGGGCCGCCACTCCACCGGCGGCATGGACGAG
CTGTACAAGTAAACTAGTAAGCTTGGCGTAACTAGATCTTGAGACAAATGGCAGTATTCATCCACAATTT
TAAAAGAAAAGGGGGGATTGGGGGGTACAGTGCAGGGGAAAGAATAGTAGACATAATAGCAACAGACATA
CAAACTAAAGAATTACAAAAACAAATTACAAAAATTCAAAATTTTCGGGTTTATTACAGGGACAGCAGAG
ATCCACTTTGGGCTCGAGGGGGCCCGGGTGCAAAGATGGATAAAGTTTTAAACAGAGAGGAATCTTTGCA
GCTAATGGACCTTCTAGGTCTTGAAAGGAGTGGGAATTGGCTCCGGTGCCCGTCAGTGGGCAGAGCGCAC
ATCGCCCACAGTCCCCGAGAAGTTGGGGGGAGGGGTCGGCAATTGATCCGGTGCCTAGAGAAGGTGGCGC
GGGGTAAACTGGGAAAGTGATGTCGTGTACTGGCTCCGCCTTTTTCCCGAGGGTGGGGGAGAACCGTATA
TAAGTGCAGTAGTCGCCGTGAACGTTCTTTTTCGCAACGGGTTTGCCGCCAGAACACAGGTAAGTGCCGT
GTGTGGTTCCCGCGGGCCTGGCCTCTTTACGGGTTATGGCCCTTGCGTGCCTTGAATTACTTCCACCTGG
CTGCAGTACGTGATTCTTGATCCCGAGCTTCGGGTTGGAAGTGGGTGGGAGAGTTCGAGGCCTTGCGCTT
AAGGAGCCCCTTCGCCTCGTGCTTGAGTTGAGGCCTGGCCTGGGCGCTGGGGCCGCCGCGTGCGAATCTG
GTGGCACCTTCGCGCCTGTCTCGCTGCTTTCGATAAGTCTCTAGCCATTTAAAATTTTTGATGACCTGCT
GCGACGCTTTTTTTCTGGCAAGATAGTCTTGTAAATGCGGGCCAAGATCTGCACACTGGTATTTCGGTTT
TTGGGGCCGCGGGCGGCGACGGGGCCCGTGCGTCCCAGCGCACATGTTCGGCGAGGCGGGGCCTGCGAGC
GCGGCCACCGAGAATCGGACGGGGGTAGTCTCAAGCTGGCCGGCCTGCTCTGGTGCCTGGCCTCGCGCCG
CCGTGTATCGCCCCGCCCTGGGCGGCAAGGCTGGCCCGGTCGGCACCAGTTGCGTGAGCGGAAAGATGGC
CGCTTCCCGGCCCTGCTGCAGGGAGCTCAAAATGGAGGACGCGGCGCTCGGGAGAGCGGGCGGGTGAGTC
ACCCACACAAAGGAAAAGGGCCTTTCCGTCCTCAGCCGTCGCTTCATGTGACTCCACGGAGTACCGGGCG
CCGTCCAGGCACCTCGATTAGTTCTCGAGCTTTTGGAGTACGTCGTCTTTAGGTTGGGGGGAGGGGTTTT
ATGCGATGGAGTTTCCCCACACTGAGTGGGTGGAGACTGAAGTTAGGCCAGCTTGGCACTTGATGTAATT
CTCCTTGGAATTTGCCCTTTTTGAGTTTGGATCTTGGTTCATTCTCAAGCCTCAGACAGTGGTTCAAAGT
TTTTTTCTTCCATTTCAGGTGTCGTGACGTACGGCCACCATGACCGAGTACAAGCCCACGGTGCGCCTCG
CCACCCGCGACGACGTCCCCAGGGCCGTACGCACCCTCGCCGCCGCGTTCGCCGACTACCCCGCCACGCG
CCACACCGTCGATCCGGACCGCCACATCGAGCGGGTCACCGAGCTGCAAGAACTCTTCCTCACGCGCGTC
GGGCTCGACATCGGCAAGGTGTGGGTCGCGGACGACGGCGCCGCCGTGGCGGTCTGGACCACGCCGGAGA
GCGTCGAAGCGGGGGCGGTGTTCGCCGAGATCGGCCCGCGCATGGCCGAGTTGAGCGGTTCCCGGCTGGC
CGCGCAGCAACAGATGGAAGGCCTCCTGGCGCCGCACCGGCCCAAGGAGCCCGCGTGGTTCCTGGCCACC
GTCGGAGTCTCGCCCGACCACCAGGGCAAGGGTCTGGGCAGCGCCGTCGTGCTCCCCGGAGTGGAGGCGG
CCGAGCGCGCCGGGGTGCCCGCCTTCCTGGAGACCTCCGCGCCCCGCAACCTCCCCTTCTACGAGCGGCT
CGGCTTCACCGTCACCGCCGACGTCGAGGTGCCCGAAGGACCGCGCACCTGGTGCATGACCCGCAAGCCC
GGTGCCTGAACGCGTTAAGTCGACAATCAACCTCTGGATTACAAAATTTGTGAAAGATTGACTGGTATTC
TTAACTATGTTGCTCCTTTTACGCTATGTGGATACGCTGCTTTAATGCCTTTGTATCATGCTATTGCTTC
CCGTATGGCTTTCATTTTCTCCTCCTTGTATAAATCCTGGTTGCTGTCTCTTTATGAGGAGTTGTGGCCC
GTTGTCAGGCAACGTGGCGTGGTGTGCACTGTGTTTGCTGACGCAACCCCCACTGGTTGGGGCATTGCCA
CCACCTGTCAGCTCCTTTCCGGGACTTTCGCTTTCCCCCTCCCTATTGCCACGGCGGAACTCATCGCCGC
CTGCCTTGCCCGCTGCTGGACAGGGGCTCGGCTGTTGGGCACTGACAATTCCGTGGTGTTGTCGGGGAAA
TCATCGTCCTTTCCTTGGCTGCTCGCCTGTGTTGCCACCTGGATTCTGCGCGGGACGTCCTTCTGCTACG
TCCCTTCGGCCCTCAATCCAGCGGACCTTCCTTCCCGCGGCCTGCTGCCGGCTCTGCGGCCTCTTCCGCG
TCTTCGCCTTCGCCCTCAGACGAGTCGGATCTCCCTTTGGGCCGCCTCCCCGCGTCGACTTTAAGACCAA
TGACTTACAAGGCAGCTGTAGATCTTAGCCACTTTTTAAAAGAAAAGGGGGGACTGGAAGGGCTAATTCA
CTCCCAACGAAGACAAGATCTGCTTTTTGCTTGTACTGGGTCTCTCTGGTTAGACCAGATCTGAGCCTGG
GAGCTCTCTGGCTAACTAGGGAACCCACTGCTTAAGCCTCAATAAAGCTTGCCTTGAGTGCTTCAAGTAG
TGTGTGCCCGTCTGTTGTGTGACTCTGGTAACTAGAGATCCCTCAGACCCTTTTAGTCAGTGTGGAAAAT
CTCTAGCAGTACGTATAGTAGTTCATGTCATCTTATTATTCAGTATTTATAACTTGCAAAGAAATGAATA
TCAGAGAGTGAGAGGAACTTGTTTATTGCAGCTTATAATGGTTACAAATAAAGCAATAGCATCACAAATT
TCACAAATAAAGCATTTTTTTCACTGCATTCTAGTTGTGGTTTGTCCAAACTCATCAATGTATCTTATCA
TGTCTGGCTCTAGCTATCCCGCCCCTAACTCCGCCCATCCCGCCCCTAACTCCGCCCAGTTCCGCCCATT
CTCCGCCCCATGGCTGACTAATTTTTTTTATTTATGCAGAGGCCGAGGCCGCCTCGGCCTCTGAGCTATT
CCAGAAGTAGTGAGGAGGCTTTTTTGGAGGCCTAGGGACGTACCCAATTCGCCCTATAGTGAGTCGTATT
ACGCGCGCTCACTGGCCGTCGTTTTACAACGTCGTGACTGGGAAAACCCTGGCGTTACCCAACTTAATCG
CCTTGCAGCACATCCCCCTTTCGCCAGCTGGCGTAATAGCGAAGAGGCCCGCACCGATCGCCCTTCCCAA
CAGTTGCGCAGCCTGAATGGCGAATGGG
[124 nt withheld, positions 8359-8482]
C
[91 nt withheld, positions 8484-8574]
A
[49 nt withheld, positions 8576-8624]
CCTTTGACGTTGGAGTCCACGTTCTTT
[37 nt withheld, positions 8652-8688]
ACCCTATCTCGGTCTATTCTTTTGATTTATAAGGGATTTTGCCGATTTCGGCCTATTGGTTAAAAAATGA
GCTGATTTAACAAAAATTTAACGCGAATTTTAACAAAATATTAACGCTTACAATTTAGGTGGCACTTTTC
GGGGAAATGTGCGCGGAACCCCTATTTGTTTATTTTTCTAAATACATTCAAATATGTATCCGCTCATGAG
ACAATAACCCTGATAAATGCTTCAATAATATTGAAAAAGGAAGAGTATGAGTATTCAACATTTCCGTGTC
GCCCTTATTCCCTTTTTTGCGGCATTTTGCCTTCCTGTTTTTGCTCACCCAGAAACGCTGGTGAAAGTAA
AAGATGCTGAAGATCAGTTGGGTGCACGAGTGGGTTACATCGAACTGGATCTCAACAGCGGTAAGATCCT
TGAGAGTTTTCGCCCCGAAGAACGTTTTCCAATGATGAGCACTTTTAAAGTTCTGCTATGTGGCGCGGTA
TTATCCCGTATTGACGCCGGGCAAGAGCAACTCGGTCGCCGCATACACTATTCTCAGAATGACTTGGTTG
AGTACTCACCAGTCACAGAAAAGCATCTTACGGATGGCATGACAGTAAGAGAATTATGCAGTGCTGCCAT
AACCATGAGTGATAACACTGCGGCCAACTTACTTCTGACAACGATCGGAGGACCGAAGGAGCTAACCGCT
TTTTTGCACAACATGGGGGATCATGTAACTCGCCTTGATCGTTGGGAACCGGAGCTGAATGAAGCCATAC
CAAACGACGAGCGTGACACCACGATGCCTGTAGCAATGGCAACAACGTTGCGCAAACTATTAACTGGCGA
ACTACTTACTCTAGCTTCCCGGCAACAATTAATAGACTGGATGGAGGCGGATAAAGTTGCAGGACCACTT
CTGCGCTCGGCCCTTCCGGCTGGCTGGTTTATTGCTGATAAATCTGGAGCCGGTGAGCGTGGGTCTCGCG
GTATCATTGCAGCACTGGGGCCAGATGGTAAGCCCTCCCGTATCGTAGTTATCTACACGACGGGGAGTCA
GGCAACTATGGATGAACGAAATAGACAGATCGCTGAGATAGGTGCCTCACTGATTAAGCATTGGTAACTG
TCAGACCAAGTTTACTCATATATACTTTAGATTGATTTAAAACTTCATTTTTAATTTAAAAGGATCTAGG
TGAAGATCCTTTTTGATAATCTCATGACCAAAATCCCTTAACGTGAGTTTTCGTTCCACTGAGCGTCAGA
CCCCGTAGAAAAGATCAAAGGATCTTCTTGAGATCCTTTTTTTCTGCGCGTAATCTGCTGCTTGCAAACA
AAAAAACCACCGCTACCAGCGGTGGTTTGTTTGCCGGATCAAGAGCTACCAACTCTTTTTCCGAAGGTAA
CTGGCTTCAGCAGAGCGCAGATACCAAATACTGTTCTTCTAGTGTAGCCGTAGTTAGGCCACCACTTCAA
GAACTCTGTAGCACCGCCTACATACCTCGCTCTGCTAATCCTGTTACCAGTGGCTGCTGCCAGTGGCGAT
AAGTCGTGTCTTACCGGGTTGGACTCAAGACGATAGTTACCGGATAAGGCGCAGCGGTCGGGCTGAACGG
GGGGTTCGTGCACACAGCCCAGCTTGGAGCGAACGACCTACACCGAACTGAGATACCTACAGCGTGAGCT
ATGAGAAAGCGCCACGCTTCCCGAAGGGAGAAAGGCGGACAGGTATCCGGTAAGCGGCAGGGTCGGAACA
GGAGAGCGCACGAGGGAGCTTCCAGGGGGAAACGCCTGGTATCTTTATAGTCCTGTCGGGTTTCGCCACC
TCTGACTTGAGCGTCGATTTTTGTGATGCTCGTCAGGGGGGCGGAGCCTATGGAAAAACGCCAGCAACGC
GGCCTTTTTACGGTTCCTGGCCTTTTGCTGGCCTTTTGCTCACATGTTCTTTCCTGCGTTATCCCCTGAT
TCTGTGGATAACCGTATTACCGCCTTTGAGTGAGCTGATACCGCTCGCCGCAGC
Features (pLannotate 1.2.2; 32 found; start..end, strand, type, name):
      1..43      +  rep_origin     RSF ori (fragment): Plasmids containing the RSF 1030 origin of replication can be propagated in E. coli cells that contain additional plasmids with compatible origins.
     45..137     +  CDS            lacI (fragment): lac repressor; lacI; The lac repressor binds to the lac operator to inhibit transcription in E. coli. This inhibition can be relieved by adding lactose or isopropyl-β-D-thiogalactopyranoside (IPTG).
    150..171     +  protein_bind   CAP binding site: CAP binding activates transcription in the presence of cAMP. E. coli catabolite activator protein
    186..216     +  promoter       lac promoter: promoter for the E. coli lac operon
    220..242     +  protein_bind   lac operator (fragment): The lac repressor binds to the lac operator to inhibit transcription in E. coli. This inhibition can be relieved by adding lactose or isopropyl-β-D-thiogalactopyranoside (IPTG). lac repressor encoded by lacI
    285..303     +  promoter       T3 promoter: promoter for bacteriophage T3 RNA polymerase
    331..557     +  promoter       RSV promoter: Rous sarcoma virus enhancer/promoter
    558..738     +  LTR            5' LTR (truncated): truncated 5' long terminal repeat (LTR) from HIV-1
    785..910     +  misc_feature   HIV-1 Ψ: packaging signal of human immunodeficiency virus type 1
    894..1257    +  CDS            HIV-1 gag (fragment): gag protein from human immunodeficiency virus 1; gag
   1403..1636    +  misc_feature   RRE: The Rev response element (RRE) of HIV-1 allows for Rev-dependent mRNA export from the nucleus to the cytoplasm.
   2013..2039    +  CDS            Rev (fragment): human immunodeficiency virus 1 (HIV-1) Rev protein; rev; enhances nuclear export of unspliced and incompletely spliced viral mRNAs
   2040..2540    +  promoter       hPGK promoter: human phosphoglycerate kinase 1 promoter
   2720..3436    +  CDS            EGFP: the original enhanced GFP (Yang et al., 1996) mammalian codon-optimized
   3460..4046    +  misc_feature   IRES2: internal ribosome entry site (IRES) of the encephalomyocarditis virus (EMCV)
   4062..4769    +  CDS            mCherry: mCherry is a basic (constitutively fluorescent) red fluorescent protein published in 2004, derived from Discosoma sp.. It is reported to be a very rapidly-maturing monomer with low acid sensitivity.
   4828..4945    +  misc_feature   cPPT/CTS: central polypurine tract and central termination sequence of HIV-1
   5006..5072    +  CDS            small t antigen (fragment): SV40 (simian virus 40) small t antigen
   5098..5309    +  promoter       EF-1α core promoter: core promoter for human elongation factor EF-1α
   5310..6248    +  intron         EF-1α intron A: intron upstream of the start codon of human EF-1α
   6270..6869    +  CDS            PuroR (fragment): puromycin N-acetyltransferase; pac from Streptomyces; confers resistance to puromycin
   6885..7473    +  misc_feature   WPRE: woodchuck hepatitis virus posttranscriptional regulatory element
   7524..7543    +  misc_feature   cPPT/CTS (fragment): central polypurine tract and central termination sequence of HIV-1
   7545..7778    +  LTR            3' LTR (ΔU3): self-inactivating 3' long terminal repeat (LTR) from HIV-1
   7856..7977    +  polyA_signal   SV40 poly(A) signal: SV40 polyadenylation signal
   8017..8152    +  rep_origin     SV40 ori: SV40 origin of replication
   8173..8191    -  promoter       T7 promoter: promoter for bacteriophage T7 RNA polymerase
   8199..8354    +  CDS            lacZα (fragment): LacZα fragment of β-galactosidase; lacZ fragment
   8359..8787    +  rep_origin     f1 ori (sequence partly withheld): f1 bacteriophage origin of replication; arrow indicates direction of (+) strand synthesis
   8840..8944    +  promoter       AmpR promoter: bla
   8945..9805    +  CDS            AmpR: β-lactamase; bla; confers resistance to ampicillin, carbenicillin, and related antibiotics
   9976..10564   +  rep_origin     ori: high-copy-number ColE1/pMB1/pBR322/pUC origin of replication
