[The description below was written by a language model from this plasmid's Addgene catalogue record and pLannotate feature annotations shown in this document.]
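Description:
pSD080A is a third-generation-style, self-inactivating HIV-1 lentiviral transfer vector of about 10.7 kb, built to report on the activity of the evolved degron SD40 in mammalian cells. It is propagated in E. coli under ampicillin selection (AmpR) from a ColE1/pBR322-type origin. The catalogue lists the backbone as pBR322 and low copy, and names a recombination-tolerant growth strain, as is usual for LTR-containing plasmids. An f1 origin, an SV40 origin and remnants of a lac/lacZα cloning region are also annotated in the backbone.

The viral genome is transcribed from an RSV promoter fused to a truncated 5' LTR, which makes packaging Tat-independent. It carries the Ψ packaging signal with a partial gag sequence, the RRE for Rev-dependent export, a cPPT/CTS element, WPRE and a ΔU3 3' LTR, followed by an SV40 poly(A) signal. Within it, a human PGK promoter drives the SD40-eGFP-IRES2-mCherry cassette. The SD40 tag itself is not annotated in the feature table. An unannotated gap of roughly 180 bp between the PGK promoter and EGFP is consistent with an N-terminal fusion, as the insert name implies. Because the EMCV IRES2 lets mCherry be translated from the same transcript independently of the degron-tagged eGFP, the green-to-red ratio measures changes in fusion protein stability while normalizing for expression level and copy number.

A second cassette uses the EF-1α core promoter with intron A to express puromycin N-acetyltransferase, allowing selection of transduced cells. The associated work concerns compact degradation tags controlled by selective molecular glues, so the vector serves to generate stable reporter lines for quantifying compound-induced degradation of SD40-tagged protein.
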