Addgene plasmid #218138: pSD080A
Purpose: Lentiviral vector expressing evolved degron SD40 fused to eGFP with mCherry control.
Depositing lab: David Liu. Depositing organization: Broad Institute. Publication: Continuous evolution of compact protein degradation tags regulated by selective molecular glues. Mercer JAM, DeCarlo SJ, Roy Burman SS, Sreekanth V, Nelson AT, Hunkeler M, Chen PJ, Donovan KA, Kokkonda P, Tiwari PK, Shoba VM, Deb A, Choudhary A, Fischer ES, Liu DR. Science. 2024 Mar 15;383(6688):eadk4422. doi: 10.1126/science.adk4422. Epub 2024 Mar 15. PubMed 38484051.
Backbone
  Vector backbone: pBR322
  Vector type: Lentiviral
  Selectable markers: Puromycin
Growth in bacteria
  Bacterial resistance: Ampicillin, 100 μg/mL
  Growth temperature: 30°C
  Growth strain: NEB Stable
  Copy number: Low Copy
Gene/Insert
  Gene/Insert name: SD40-eGFP-IRES2-mCherry
Terms and licenses: Academic/Nonprofit Terms; Industry Terms: Not Available to Industry
How to cite: pSD080A was a gift from David Liu (Addgene plasmid # 218138 ; http://n2t.net/addgene:218138 ; RRID:Addgene_218138)
